Addgene plasmid #74692: pSrpR-S2
Purpose: SrpR-S2 gate
Depositing lab: Christopher Voigt. Depositing organization: Massachusetts Institute of Technology. Publication: Genetic circuit design automation. Nielsen AA, Der BS, Shin J, Vaidyanathan P, Paralanov V, Strychalski EA, Ross D, Densmore D, Voigt CA. Science. 2016 Apr 1;352(6281):aac7341. doi: 10.1126/science.aac7341. PubMed 27034378.
Backbone
  Vector backbone: pAN801
  Backbone manufacturer: Alec Nielsen
  Backbone size w/o insert (bp): 3930
  Total vector size (bp): 5814
  Vector type: Bacterial Expression
Growth in bacteria
  Bacterial resistance: Kanamycin, 50 μg/mL
  Growth temperature: 37°C
  Growth strain: DH5alpha
  Copy number: Low Copy
Gene/Insert
  Gene/Insert name: PTac-RBSS2-SrpR-PSrpR-YFP
  Species: E. coli
  Insert size (bp): 1884
Terms and licenses: Academic/Nonprofit Terms; Industry Terms: Not Available to Industry
How to cite: pSrpR-S2 was a gift from Christopher Voigt (Addgene plasmid # 74692 ; http://n2t.net/addgene:74692 ; RRID:Addgene_74692)
