[The description below was written by a language model from this plasmid's Addgene catalogue record and pLannotate feature annotations shown in this document.]
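Description:
pSrpR-S2 is a 5.8 kb bacterial expression plasmid built on the pAN801 backbone and used to characterise a single genetic logic gate, the "SrpR-S2" repressor gate, in E. coli. It replicates from a p15A origin (catalogued as low copy) and is selected with kanamycin through an aph(3')-Ia resistance gene. The short RSF ori, bom, tet promoter and TcR matches in the feature table are only fragments and probably represent backbone remnants or partial sequence similarity rather than functional parts.

The insert, PTac-RBSS2-SrpR-PSrpR-YFP, places the gate and its readout on one plasmid. A tac promoter followed by a symmetric lac operator drives the srpR coding sequence, a repressor originating from Pseudomonas putida, through the ribosome binding site variant designated S2. Downstream, the SrpR-repressible output promoter PSrpR controls a yellow fluorescent protein reporter (annotated as EYFP). The annotation software detects this promoter only as a partial match to a J23119-type constitutive promoter. An sTRSV hammerhead ribozyme lies between the promoter and the YFP gene, where self-cleavage would remove the variable 5' leader and so insulate reporter expression from promoter context. The plasmid also carries lacI under its own promoter, followed by tetR. LacI keeps the tac promoter off until IPTG is added, whereas no TetR-regulated promoter driving a payload is evident in the annotation.

Increasing IPTG raises SrpR levels, which lowers YFP output, so the construct behaves as an inverter (NOT gate). This allows its input–output response function to be measured by fluorescence. The associated work concerns automated genetic circuit design, in which such characterised gates serve as components.
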