Features (pLannotate 1.2.2; 16 found; start..end, strand, type, name):
      1..23      -  rep_origin     RSF ori (fragment): Plasmids containing the RSF 1030 origin of replication can be propagated in E. coli cells that contain additional plasmids with compatible origins.
     40..66      +  misc_feature   bom (fragment): basis of mobility region from pBR322
    165..220     -  rep_origin     RSF ori (fragment): Plasmids containing the RSF 1030 origin of replication can be propagated in E. coli cells that contain additional plasmids with compatible origins.
    308..852     -  rep_origin     p15A ori: Plasmids containing the medium-copy-number p15A origin of replication can be propagated in E. coli cells that contain a second plasmid with the ColE1 origin.
    941..1756    -  CDS            KanR: aminoglycoside phosphotransferase; aph(3')-Ia; confers resistance to kanamycin in bacteria or G418 (Geneticin®) in eukaryotes
   1878..1906    +  promoter       tac promoter: strong E. coli promoter; hybrid between the trp and lac UV5 promoters
   1912..1931    +  protein_bind   lac operator (symmetric): The lac repressor binds to the lac operator to inhibit transcription in E. coli. This inhibition can be relieved by adding lactose or isopropyl-β-D-thiogalactopyranoside (IPTG). The symmetric lac operator was optimized for tight binding of lac repressor. lac repressor encoded by lacI
   2045..2683    +  CDS            srpR: SRPR_PSEPU - Experimental evidence at protein level: Swiss-Prot protein existence level 1. In conjunction with SrpS represses the srpABC operon. From Pseudomonas putida (Arthrobacter siderocapsulatus).
   2809..2835    +  promoter       J23119(SpeI) promoter (fragment): bacterial promoter (Registry of Standard Biological Parts BBa J23119) modified to end with an SpeI site
   2865..2914    +  misc_RNA       sTRSV HHRz: hammerhead ribozyme from the tobacco ringspot virus satellite RNA (Khvorova et al., 2003)
   2964..3683    +  CDS            EYFP: enhanced YFP mammalian codon-optimized
   3757..3830    +  promoter       lacI promoter (fragment): lacI
   3831..4910    +  CDS            lacI: LACI_ECOLI - Experimental evidence at protein level: Swiss-Prot protein existence level 1. Repressor of the lactose operon. Binds allolactose as an inducer. From Escherichia coli (strain K12).
   4932..5552    +  CDS            tetR: TETR2_ECOLX - Experimental evidence at protein level: Swiss-Prot protein existence level 1. TetR is the repressor of the tetracycline resistance element; its N-terminal region forms a helix-turn-helix structure and binds DNA. Binding of tetracycline to TetR reduces the repressor affinity for the tetracycline resistance gene (tetA) promoter operator sites. From Escherichia coli.
   5648..5666    -  promoter       tet promoter (fragment): E. coli promoter for tetracycline efflux protein gene
   5676..5796    +  CDS            TcR (fragment): tetracycline efflux protein; tet; confers resistance to tetracycline
>Addgene plasmid #74692 | pSrpR-S2 | depositor full sequence | sequence record 141196 | Full plasmid
GCTTCCTCGCTCACTGACTCGCTGCACGAGGCAGACCTCAGCGCTAGCGGAGTGTATACTGGCTTACTAT
GTTGGCACTGATGAGGGTGTCAGTGAAGTGCTTCATGTGGCAGGAGAAAAAAGGCTGCACCGGTGCGTCA
GCAGAATATGTGATACAGGATATATTCCGCTTCCTCGCTCACTGACTCGCTACGCTCGGTCGTTCGACTG
CGGCGAGCGGAAATGGCTTACGAACGGGGCGGAGATTTCCTGGAAGATGCCAGGAAGATACTTAACAGGG
AAGTGAGAGGGCCGCGGCAAAGCCGTTTTTCCATAGGCTCCGCCCCCCTGACAAGCATCACGAAATCTGA
CGCTCAAATCAGTGGTGGCGAAACCCGACAGGACTATAAAGATACCAGGCGTTTCCCCTGGCGGCTCCCT
CGTGCGCTCTCCTGTTCCTGCCTTTCGGTTTACCGGTGTCATTCCGCTGTTATGGCCGCGTTTGTCTCAT
TCCACGCCTGACACTCAGTTCCGGGTAGGCAGTTCGCTCCAAGCTGGACTGTATGCACGAACCCCCCGTT
CAGTCCGACCGCTGCGCCTTATCCGGTAACTATCGTCTTGAGTCCAACCCGGAAAGACATGCAAAAGCAC
CACTGGCAGCAGCCACTGGTAATTGATTTAGAGGAGTTAGTCTTGAAGTCATGCGCCGGTTAAGGCTAAA
CTGAAAGGACAAGTTTTGGTGACTGCGCTCCTCCAAGCCAGTTACCTCGGTTCAAAGAGTTGGTAGCTCA
GAGAACCTTCGAAAAACCGCCCTGCAAGGCGGTTTTTTCGTTTTCAGAGCAAGAGATTACGCGCAGACCA
AAACGATCTCAAGAAGATCATCTTATTAAGGGGTCTGACGCTCAGTGGAACGAAAAATCAATCTAAAGTA
TATATGAGTAAACTTGGTCTGACAGTTACCTTAGAAAAACTCATCGAGCATCAAATGAAACTGCAATTTA
TTCATATCAGGATTATCAATACCATATTTTTGAAAAAGCCGTTTCTGTAATGAAGGAGAAAACTCACCGA
GGCAGTTCCATAGGATGGCAAGATCCTGGTATCGGTCTGCGATTCCGACTCGTCCAACATCAATACAACC
TATTAATTTCCCCTCGTCAAAAATAAGGTTATCAAGTGAGAAATCACCATGAGTGACGACTGAATCCGGT
GAGAATGGCAAAAGCTTATGCATTTCTTTCCAGACTTGTTCAACAGGCCAGCCATTACGCTCGTCATCAA
AATCACTCGCATCAACCAAACCGTTATTCATTCGTGATTGCGCCTGAGCGAGACGAAATACGCGATCGCT
GTTAAAAGGACAATTACAAACAGGAATCGAATGCAACCGGCGCAGGAACACTGCCAGCGCATCAACAATA
TTTTCACCTGAATCAGGATATTCTTCTAATACCTGGAATGCTGTTTTCCCGGGGATCGCAGTGGTGAGTA
ACCATGCATCATCAGGAGTACGGATAAAATGCTTGATGGTCGGAAGAGGCATAAATTCCGTCAGCCAGTT
TAGTCTGACCATCTCATCTGTAACATCATTGGCAACGCTACCTTTGCCATGTTTCAGAAACAACTCTGGC
GCATCGGGCTTCCCATACAATCGATAGATTGTCGCACCTGATTGCCCGACATTATCGCGAGCCCATTTAT
ACCCATATAAATCAGCATCCATGTTGGAATTTAATCGCGGCCTCGAGCAAGACGTTTCCCGTTGAATATG
GCTCATAACACCCCTTGTATTACTGTTTATGTAAGCAGACAGTTTTATTGTTCATGATGATATATTTTTA
TCTTGTGCAATGTACATCAGAGATTTTGAGACACAAGGAGAACGATCGTTGGCTGTGTTGACAATTAATC
ATCGGCTCGTATAATGTGTGGAATTGTGAGCGCTCACAATTAGCGCTCAACGGGTGTGCTTCCCGTTCTG
ATGAGTCCGTGAGGACGAAAGCGCCTCTACAAATAATTTTGTTTAAGAGTCTATGGACTATGTTTTCACA
TATGAGATACCAGGATGGCACGTAAAACCGCAGCAGAAGCAGAAGAAACCCGTCAGCGTATTATTGATGC
AGCACTGGAAGTTTTTGTTGCACAGGGTGTTAGTGATGCAACCCTGGATCAGATTGCACGTAAAGCCGGT
GTTACCCGTGGTGCAGTTTATTGGCATTTTAATGGTAAACTGGAAGTTCTGCAGGCAGTTCTGGCAAGCC
GTCAGCATCCGCTGGAACTGGATTTTACACCGGATCTGGGTATTGAACGTAGCTGGGAAGCAGTTGTTGT
TGCAATGCTGGATGCAGTTCATAGTCCGCAGAGCAAACAGTTTAGCGAAATTCTGATTTATCAGGGTCTG
GATGAAAGCGGTCTGATTCATAATCGTATGGTTCAGGCAAGCGATCGTTTTCTGCAGTATATTCATCAGG
TTCTGCGTCATGCAGTTACCCAGGGTGAACTGCCGATTAATCTGGATCTGCAGACCAGCATTGGTGTTTT
TAAAGGTCTGATTACCGGTCTGCTGTATGAAGGTCTGCGTAGCAAAGATCAGCAGGCACAGATTATCAAA
GTTGCACTGGGTAGCTTTTGGGCACTGCTGCGTGAACCGCCTCGTTTTCTGCTGTGTGAAGAAGCACAGA
TTAAACAGGTGAAATCCTTCGAATAATTCAGCCAAAAAACTTAAGACCGCCGGTCTTGTCCACTACCTTG
CAGTAATGCGGTGGACAGGATCGGCGGTTTTCTTTTCTCTTCTCAATACTTCTATGATTGGTCCAGATTC
GTTACCAATTGACAGCTAGCTCAGTCCTAGGTATATACATACATGCTTGTTTGTTTGTAAACAGCTGTCA
CCGGATGTGCTTTCCGGTCTGATGAGTCCGTGAGGACGAAACAGCCTCTACAAATAATTTTGTTTAATAC
TAGAGAAAGAGGGGAAATACTAGATGGTGAGCAAGGGCGAGGAGCTGTTCACCGGGGTGGTGCCCATCCT
GGTCGAGCTGGACGGCGACGTAAACGGCCACAAGTTCAGCGTGTCCGGCGAGGGCGAGGGCGATGCCACC
TACGGCAAGCTGACCCTGAAGTTCATCTGCACCACAGGCAAGCTGCCCGTGCCCTGGCCCACCCTCGTGA
CCACCTTCGGCTACGGCCTGCAATGCTTCGCCCGCTACCCCGACCACATGAAGCTGCACGACTTCTTCAA
GTCCGCCATGCCCGAAGGCTACGTCCAGGAGCGCACCATCTTCTTCAAGGACGACGGCAACTACAAGACC
CGCGCCGAGGTGAAGTTCGAGGGCGACACCCTGGTGAACCGCATCGAGCTGAAGGGCATCGACTTCAAGG
AGGACGGCAACATCCTGGGGCACAAGCTGGAGTACAACTACAACAGCCACAACGTCTATATCATGGCCGA
CAAGCAGAAGAACGGCATCAAGGTGAACTTCAAGATCCGCCACAACATCGAGGACGGCAGCGTGCAGCTC
GCCGACCACTACCAGCAGAACACCCCAATCGGCGACGGCCCCGTGCTGCTGCCCGACAACCACTACCTTA
GCTACCAGTCCGCCCTGAGCAAAGACCCCAACGAGAAGCGCGATCACATGGTCCTGCTGGAGTTCGTGAC
CGCCGCCGGGATCACTCTCGGCATGGACGAGCTGTACAAGTAACTCGGTACCAAATTCCAGAAAAGAGGC
CTCCCGAAAGGGGGGCCTTTTTTCGTTTTGGTCCAATGGCGGCGCGCCATCGAATGGCGCAAAACCTTTC
GCGGTATGGCATGATAGCGCCCGGAAGAGAGTCAATTCAGGGTGGTGAATATGAAACCAGTAACGTTATA
CGATGTCGCAGAGTATGCCGGTGTCTCTTATCAGACCGTTTCCCGCGTGGTGAACCAGGCCAGCCACGTT
TCTGCGAAAACGCGGGAAAAAGTGGAAGCGGCGATGGCGGAGCTGAATTACATTCCCAACCGCGTGGCAC
AACAACTGGCGGGCAAACAGTCGTTGCTGATTGGCGTTGCCACCTCCAGTCTGGCCCTGCACGCGCCGTC
GCAAATTGTCGCGGCGATTAAATCTCGCGCCGATCAACTGGGTGCCAGCGTGGTGGTGTCGATGGTAGAA
CGAAGCGGCGTCGAAGCCTGTAAAGCGGCGGTGCACAATCTTCTCGCGCAACGCGTCAGTGGGCTGATCA
TTAACTATCCGCTGGATGACCAGGATGCCATTGCTGTGGAAGCTGCCTGCACTAATGTTCCGGCGTTATT
TCTTGATGTCTCTGACCAGACACCCATCAACAGTATTATTTTCTCCCATGAGGACGGTACGCGACTGGGC
GTGGAGCATCTGGTCGCATTGGGTCACCAGCAAATCGCGCTGTTAGCGGGCCCATTAAGTTCTGTCTCGG
CGCGTCTGCGTCTGGCTGGCTGGCATAAATATCTCACTCGCAATCAAATTCAGCCGATAGCGGAACGGGA
AGGCGACTGGAGTGCCATGTCCGGTTTTCAACAAACCATGCAAATGCTGAATGAGGGCATCGTTCCCACT
GCGATGCTGGTTGCCAACGATCAGATGGCGCTGGGCGCAATGCGCGCCATTACCGAGTCCGGGCTGCGCG
TTGGTGCGGATATCTCGGTAGTGGGATACGACGATACCGAAGATAGCTCATGTTATATCCCGCCGTTAAC
CACCATCAAACAGGATTTTCGCCTGCTGGGGCAAACCAGCGTGGACCGCTTGCTGCAACTCTCTCAGGGC
CAGGCGGTGAAGGGCAATCAGCTGTTGCCAGTCTCACTGGTGAAAAGAAAAACCACCCTGGCGCCCAATA
CGCAAACCGCCTCTCCCCGCGCGTTGGCCGATTCATTAATGCAGCTGGCACGACAGGTTTCCCGACTGGA
AAGCGGGCAGTGATAATCCAGGAGGAAAAAAATGTCCAGATTAGATAAAAGTAAAGTGATTAACAGCGCA
TTAGAGCTGCTTAATGAGGTCGGAATCGAAGGTTTAACAACCCGTAAACTCGCCCAGAAGCTAGGTGTAG
AGCAGCCTACATTGTATTGGCATGTAAAAAATAAGCGGGCTTTGCTCGACGCCTTAGCCATTGAGATGTT
AGATAGGCACCATACTCACTTTTGCCCTTTAGAAGGGGAAAGCTGGCAAGATTTTTTACGTAATAACGCT
AAAAGTTTTAGATGTGCTTTACTAAGTCATCGCGATGGAGCAAAAGTACATTTAGGTACACGGCCTACAG
AAAAACAGTATGAAACTCTCGAAAATCAATTAGCCTTTTTATGCCAACAAGGTTTTTCACTAGAGAATGC
ATTATATGCACTCAGCGCTGTGGGGCATTTTACTTTAGGTTGCGTATTGGAAGATCAAGAGCATCAAGTC
GCTAAAGAAGAAAGGGAAACACCTACTACTGATAGTATGCCGCCATTATTACGACAAGCTATCGAATTAT
TTGATCACCAAGGTGCAGAGCCAGCCTTCTTATTCGGCCTTGAATTGATCATATGCGGATTAGAAAAACA
ACTTAAATGTGAAAGTGGGTCCTAATAATTGGTAACGAATCAGACAATTGACGGCTCGAGGGAGTAGCAT
AGGGTTTGCAGAATCCCTGCTTCGTCCATTTGACAGGCACATTATGCATCGATGATAAGCTGTCAAACAT
GAGCAGATCCTCTACGCCGGACGCATCGTGGCCGGCATCACCGGCGCCACAGGTGCGGTTGCTGGCGCCT
ATATCGCCGACATCACCGATGGGGAAGATCGGGCTCGCCACTTCGGGCTCATGAGCAAATATTTTATCTG
AGGT
