>Addgene plasmid #74692 | pSrpR-S2 | addgene partial sequence | sequence record 142664 | pTac-F 5'-cggctcgtataatgtgtgga-3'
TCTGATGAGTCCGTGAGGACGAAAGCGCCTCTACAAATAATTTTGTTTAAGAGTCTATGGACTATGTTTT
CACATATGAGATACCAGGATGGCACGTAAAACCGCAGCAGAAGCAGAAGAAACCCGTCAGCGTATTATTG
ATGCAGCACTGGAAGTTTTTGTTGCACAGGGTGTTAGTGATGCAACCCTGGATCAGATTGCACGTAAAGC
CGGTGTTACCCGTGGTGCAGTTTATTGGCATTTTAATGGTAAACTGGAAGTTCTGCAGGCAGTTCTGGCA
AGCCGTCAGCATCCGCTGGAACTGGATTTTACACCGGATCTGGGTATTGAACGTAGCTGGGAAGCAGTTG
TTGTTGCAATGCTGGATGCAGTTCATAGTCCGCAGAGCAAACAGTTTAGCGAAATTCTGATTTATCAGGG
TCTGGATGAAAGCGGTCTGATTCATAATCGTATGGTTCAGGCAAGCGATCGTTTTCTGCAGTATATTCAT
CAGGTTCTGCGTCATGCAGTTACCCAGGGTGAACTGCCGATTAATCTGGATCTGCAGACCAGCATTGGTG
TTTTTAAAGGTCTGATTACCGGTCTGCTGTATGAAGGTCTGCGTAGCAAAGATCAGCAGGCACAGATTAT
CAAAGTTGCACTGGGTAGCTTTTGGGCACTGCTGCGTGAACCGCCTCGTTTTCTGCTGTGTGAAGAAGCA
CAGATTAAACAGGTGAAATCCTTCGAATAATTCAGCCAAA
