>Addgene plasmid #74692 | pSrpR-S2 | addgene partial sequence | sequence record 142733 | EGFP-N 5'-CGTCGCCGTCCAGCTCGACCAG-3'
CCATCTAGTATTTCCCCTCTTTCTCTAGTATTAAACAAAATTATTTGTAGAGGCTGTTTCGTCCTCACGG
ACTCATCAGACCGGAAAGCACATCCGGTGACAGCTGTTTACAAACAAACAAGCATGTATGTATATACCTA
GGACTGAGCTAGCTGTCAATTGGTAACGAATCTGGACCAATCATAGAAGTATTGAGAAGAGAAAAGAAAA
CCGCCGATCCTGTCCACCGCATTACTGCAAGGTAGTGGACAAGACCGGCGGTCTTAAGTTTTTTGGCTGA
ATTATTCGAAGGATTTCACCTGTTTAATCTGTGCTTCTTCACACAGCAGAAAACGAGGCGGTTCACGCAG
CAGTGCCCAAAAGCTACCCAGTGCAACTTTGATAATCTGTGCCTGCTGATCTTTGCTACGCAGACCTTCA
TACAGCAGACCGGTAATCAGACCTTTAAAAACACCAATGCTGGTCTGCAGATCCAGATTAATCGGCAGTT
CACCCTGGGTAACTGCATGACGCAGAACCTGATGAATATACTGCAGAAAACGATCGCTTGCCTGAACCAT
ACGATTATGAATCAGACCGCTTTCATCCAGACCCTGATAAATCAGAATTTCGCTAAACTGTTTGCTCTGC
GGACTATGAACTGCATCCAGCATTGCAACAACAACTGCTTCCCAGCTACGTTCAATACCCAGATCCGGTG
TAAAATCCAGTTCCAGCGGATGCTGACGGCTTGCCAGAACTGCCTGCAGAACTTCCAGTTTACCATTAAA
ATGCCAATAAACTGCACCACGGGTAACACCGGCTTTACGTGCAATCTGATCCAGG
